Addgene plasmid #41257: TAL3083
Depositing lab: Keith Joung. Depositing organization: Massachusetts General Hospital. Publication: Targeted gene disruption in somatic zebrafish cells using engineered TALENs. Sander JD, Cade L, Khayter C, Reyon D, Peterson RT, Joung JK, Yeh JR. Nat Biotechnol. 2011 Aug 5;29(8):697-8. doi: 10.1038/nbt.1934. PubMed 21822241.
Backbone
  Vector backbone: JDS74
  Backbone manufacturer: Addgene plasmid #32288
  Backbone size w/o insert (bp): 6447
  Vector type: Mammalian Expression ; T7
Growth in bacteria
  Bacterial resistance: Ampicillin, 100 μg/mL
  Growth temperature: 37°C
  Growth strain: XL1 Blue
  Copy number: High Copy
Gene/Insert
  Gene/Insert name: ZebrafishCommunity-gbas-Right (alt name: gbas)
  Species: D. rerio (zebrafish)
  Insert size (bp): 1640
  Promoter: CMV
  Tag / fusion protein: 3X Flag (N terminal on backbone); WT FOKI (C terminal on backbone)
  Cloning method: Restriction Enzyme; 5′ cloning site N/A (destroyed during cloning); 3′ cloning site N/A (destroyed during cloning)
  Sequencing primers: 5′ CMV-F; 3′ BGH-rev
Terms and licenses: Academic/Nonprofit Terms; Industry Terms: Not Available to Industry
Depositor comments: Target binding site: TCGCCGATCTGAGAGAAG It is strongly recommended that users perform a diagnostic digest to verify this plasmid prior to use. For example, a double digest of the plasmid with BamHI and KpnI should result in two bands at 2.3kb and 5.8kb.
How to cite: TAL3083 was a gift from Keith Joung (Addgene plasmid # 41257 ; http://n2t.net/addgene:41257 ; RRID:Addgene_41257)
