[The description below was written by a language model from this plasmid's Addgene catalogue record.]
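Description:
TAL3083 is a TALEN expression plasmid built on the JDS74 backbone, a mammalian expression vector that also carries a T7 promoter. It encodes the "right" half of a TALE nuclease pair directed against the zebrafish (D. rerio) gbas gene. The plasmid is maintained in E. coli as a high-copy construct under ampicillin selection. The record does not describe the origin of replication or any selection marker for eukaryotic cells, and no feature table is provided.

The insert, about 1.6 kb placed into the roughly 6.4 kb backbone, is an engineered TAL effector repeat array whose repeats specify recognition of an 18-nucleotide target site in gbas. It was cloned by restriction enzyme methods in a way that destroyed both cloning junctions. The array sits in frame with sequences supplied by the backbone: an N-terminal 3X FLAG epitope tag, which allows immunodetection of the protein, and a C-terminal wild-type FokI nuclease domain. Because FokI cleaves only as a dimer, this construct is meant to be used together with a matching "left" TALEN that binds the opposite strand nearby. Binding of both halves brings two FokI domains together over the spacer and produces a double-strand break, whose error-prone repair can generate disruptive insertions or deletions.

The CMV promoter drives expression in transfected mammalian cells. The T7 designation suggests that the coding sequence can also be transcribed in vitro to make mRNA, which fits with the associated work on targeted gene disruption in somatic zebrafish cells. The depositor recommends verifying the plasmid by diagnostic restriction digest before use, a sensible precaution given the repetitive nature of TALE arrays.
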