>Addgene plasmid #41257 | TAL3083 | depositor partial sequence | sequence record 54896 | TAL3083 sequence 2430 bps
TCTAGAGCTAGCACCATGGACTACAAAGACCATGACGGTGATTATAAAGATCATGACATCGATTACAAGG
ATGACGATGACAAGATGGCCCCCAAGAAGAAGAGGAAGGTGGGCATTCACCGCGGGGTACCTATGGTGGA
CTTGAGGACACTCGGTTATTCGCAACAGCAACAGGAGAAAATCAAGCCTAAGGTCAGGAGCACCGTCGCG
CAACACCACGAGGCGCTTGTGGGGCATGGCTTCACTCATGCGCATATTGTCGCGCTTTCACAGCACCCTG
CGGCGCTTGGGACGGTGGCTGTCAAATACCAAGATATGATTGCGGCCCTGCCCGAAGCCACGCACGAGGC
AATTGTAGGGGTCGGTAAACAGTGGTCGGGAGCGCGAGCACTTGAGGCGCTGCTGACTGTGGCGGGTGAG
CTTAGGGGGCCTCCGCTCCAGCTCGACACCGGGCAGCTGCTGAAGATCGCGAAGAGAGGGGGAGTAACAG
CGGTAGAGGCAGTGCACGCCTGGCGCAATGCGCTCACCGGGGCCCCCTTGAACCTGACCCCAGACCAGGT
AGTCGCAATCGCGTCACATGACGGGGGAAAGCAAGCCCTGGAAACCGTGCAAAGGTTGTTGCCGGTCCTT
TGTCAAGACCACGGCCTTACACCGGAGCAAGTCGTGGCCATTGCAAATAATAACGGTGGCAAACAGGCTC
TTGAGACGGTTCAGAGACTTCTCCCAGTTCTCTGTCAAGCCCACGGGCTGACTCCCGATCAAGTTGTAGC
GATTGCGTCGCATGACGGAGGGAAACAAGCATTGGAGACTGTCCAACGGCTCCTTCCCGTGTTGTGTCAA
GCCCACGGTTTGACGCCTGCACAAGTGGTCGCCATCGCCAGCCATGATGGCGGTAAGCAGGCGCTGGAAA
CAGTACAGCGCCTGCTGCCTGTACTGTGCCAGGATCATGGACTGACCCCAGACCAGGTAGTCGCAATCGC
GAACAATAATGGGGGAAAGCAAGCCCTGGAAACCGTGCAAAGGTTGTTGCCGGTCCTTTGTCAAGACCAC
GGCCTTACACCGGAGCAAGTCGTGGCCATTGCAAGCAACATCGGTGGCAAACAGGCTCTTGAGACGGTTC
AGAGACTTCTCCCAGTTCTCTGTCAAGCCCACGGGCTGACTCCCGATCAAGTTGTAGCGATTGCGTCCAA
CGGTGGAGGGAAACAAGCATTGGAGACTGTCCAACGGCTCCTTCCCGTGTTGTGTCAAGCCCACGGTTTG
ACGCCTGCACAAGTGGTCGCCATCGCCAGCCATGATGGCGGTAAGCAGGCGCTGGAAACAGTACAGCGCC
TGCTGCCTGTACTGTGCCAGGATCATGGACTGACCCCAGACCAGGTAGTCGCAATCGCGTCAAACGGAGG
GGGAAAGCAAGCCCTGGAAACCGTGCAAAGGTTGTTGCCGGTCCTTTGTCAAGACCACGGCCTTACACCG
GAGCAAGTCGTGGCCATTGCAAATAATAACGGTGGCAAACAGGCTCTTGAGACGGTTCAGAGACTTCTCC
CAGTTCTCTGTCAAGCCCACGGGCTGACTCCCGATCAAGTTGTAGCGATTGCGTCGAACATTGGAGGGAA
ACAAGCATTGGAGACTGTCCAACGGCTCCTTCCCGTGTTGTGTCAAGCCCACGGTTTGACGCCTGCACAA
GTGGTCGCCATCGCCAACAACAACGGCGGTAAGCAGGCGCTGGAAACAGTACAGCGCCTGCTGCCTGTAC
TGTGCCAGGATCATGGACTGACCCCAGACCAGGTAGTCGCAATCGCGTCGAACATTGGGGGAAAGCAAGC
CCTGGAAACCGTGCAAAGGTTGTTGCCGGTCCTTTGTCAAGACCACGGCCTTACACCGGAGCAAGTCGTG
GCCATTGCAAATAATAACGGTGGCAAACAGGCTCTTGAGACGGTTCAGAGACTTCTCCCAGTTCTCTGTC
AAGCCCACGGGCTGACTCCCGATCAAGTTGTAGCGATTGCGTCGAACATTGGAGGGAAACAAGCATTGGA
GACTGTCCAACGGCTCCTTCCCGTGTTGTGTCAAGCCCACGGTTTGACGCCTGCACAAGTGGTCGCCATC
GCCTCCAATATTGGCGGTAAGCAGGCGCTGGAAACAGTACAGCGCCTGCTGCCTGTACTGTGCCAGGATC
ATGGACTGACACCCGAACAGGTGGTCGCCATTGCTAATAATAACGGAGGACGGCCAGCCTTGGAGTCCAT
CGTAGCCCAATTGTCCAGGCCCGATCCCGCGTTGGCTGCGTTAACGAATGACCATCTGGTGGCGTTGGCA
TGTCTTGGTGGACGACCCGCGCTCGATGCAGTCAAAAAGGGTCTGCCTCATGCTCCCGCATTGATCAAAA
GAACCAACCGGCGGATTCCCGAGAGAACTTCCCATCGAGTCGCGGGATCC
