>Addgene plasmid #41257 | TAL3083 | addgene partial sequence | sequence record 56092 | JDS-TALEN-F 5'-TAGGGGTCGGTAAACAGTGG-3'
GCTGCTGACTGTGGCGGGTGAGCTTAGGGGGCCTCCGCTCCAGCTCGACACCGGGCAGCTGCTGAAGATC
GCGAAGAGAGGGGGAGTAACAGCGGTAGAGGCAGTGCACGCCTGGCGCAATGCGCTCACCGGGGCCCCCT
TGAACCTGACCCCAGACCAGGTAGTCGCAATCGCGTCACATGACGGGGGAAAGCAAGCCCTGGAAACCGT
GCAAAGGTTGTTGCCGGTCCTTTGTCAAGACCACGGCCTTACACCGGAGCAAGTCGTGGCCATTGCAAAT
AATAACGGTGGCAAACAGGCTCTTGAGACGGTTCAGAGACTTCTCCCAGTTCTCTGTCAAGCCCACGGGC
TGACTCCCGATCAAGTTGTAGCGATTGCGTCGCATGACGGAGGGAAACAAGCATTGGAGACTGTCCAACG
GCTCCTTCCCGTGTTGTGTCAAGCCCACGGTTTGACGCCTGCACAAGTGGTCGCCATCGCCAGCCATGAT
GGCGGTAAGCAGGCGCTGGAAACAGTACAGCGCCTGCTGCCTGTACTGTGCCAGGATCATGGACTGACCC
CAGACCAGGTAGTCGCAATCGCGAACAATAATGGGGGAAAGCAAGCCCTGGAAACCGTGCAAAGGTTGTT
GCCGGTCCTTTGTCAAGACCACGGCCTTACACCGGAGCAAGTCGTGGCCATTGCAAGCAACATCGGTGGC
AAACAGGCTCTTGAGACGGTTCAGAGACTTCTCCCAGTTCTCTGTCAAGCCCACGGGCTGACTCCCGATC
AAGTTGTAGCGATTGCGTCCAACGGTGGAGGGAAACAAGCATTGGAGACTGTCCAACGGCTCCTTCCCGT
GTTGTGTCAAGCCCACGGTTTGACGCCTGCACAAGTGGTCGCCATCGCCAGCCATGATGGCGGTAAGCAG
GCGCTGGAAACAGTACAGCGCCTGCTGCCTGTACTGTGCC
